>Addgene plasmid #107078 | pMD-SsoPCNA3 | addgene full sequence | sequence record 204689 | Addgene NGS Result
ATGACCATGATTACGCCAAGCTATTTAGGTGACACTATAGGGGAAAGCTTGCATGCCTGCAGGTCGACTC
TAGAGGATCTACTAGTCATATGGATCCATGGCATGCCGGATCCCGACACTTTCGGCGCCAGCAGGTACGT
AACTTTGCCACCGCCTTCCATATTGAAAAACAGCTGCAGCGGTTTCTGGTTGCCGAAGCTGATTTTCACG
TAATCACTCAGTTTCGTCAGAGACAGAACATCATCCAGGTATTCCGCACTGTAAGAATTTTTGCTTTCTT
TACTAAATTCCAGATCCTGCAGACCGCCGGTATCTTTAGAAAATTCCACTTCAACTTCGCTTTCGCCTTC
TGCTTTGATCAGAATGCGATCTTCGTGACCTTCCACAACCACATTATCCGTCACGGTAGAAACTTCGCTG
ATGGCACTTTTAAAACCATCAGAGCTGATCGTCGCACTAATATCGAACTGCAGGTTGATTTCCGGAATTT
CCTGTTCAGACACTTCCAGATTGCGAACGTTAAATTCACGATTGGTGCTGCCGATAATGTTGATAATCAC
ACTATCCGGGCTTTCACTTGCGATTTCAATGGCTTCTTTACGTTTTGCAACTTTCAGGATTTTCATCAGG
TACTGGGTGTTGAAACCGAATTTAAATTCATCGTTCACATCGTATTCTTTGAACATTTCGCGCGGCAGGT
TAACAGAGATCAGGCTAATATGCGCACGATCCAGTGCCACCAGTTCAACGCTATCCTGTTTGAATTTCAG
CACGGCTTCATCAACCAGGCGGGCCAGCGCCTGGATAATATCTTTCAGCACACGAACATCATCGTAAACC
ACTTTCATATTGATCAGGCGGATGTTACGTTCGAAAGATTTCAGGTAGATCATCATATGGGATTCCCATG
GCATGCCAATCGGATCCCCGGGTACCGAGCTCGAATTCACTGGCCGTCGTTTTACAACGTCGTGACTGGG
AAAACCCTGGCGTTACCCAACTTAATCGCCTTGCAGCACATCCCCCTTTCGCCAGCTGGCGTAATAGCGA
AGAGGCCCGCACCGATCGCCCTTCCCAACAGTTGCGCAGCCTGAATGGCGAATGGCCCTGATGCGGTATT
TTCTCCTTACGCATCTGTGCGGTATTTCACACCGCATATAGTGCACTCTCAGTACAATCTGCTCTGATGC
CGCATAGTTAAGCCAGCCCCGACACCCGCCAACACCCGCTGACGCGCCCTGACGGGCTTGTCTGCTCCCG
GCATCCGCTTACAGACAAGCTGTGACCGTCTCCGGGAGCTGCATGTGTCAGAGGTTTTCACCGTCATCAC
CGAAACGCGCGAGACGAAAGGGCCTCGTGATACGCCTATTTTTATAGGTTAATGTCATGATAATAATGGT
TTCTTAGACGTCAGGTGGCACTTTTCGGGGAAATGTGCGCGGAACCCCTATTTGTTTATTTTTCTAAATA
CATTCAAATATGTATCCGCTCATGAGACAATAACCCTGATAAATGCTTCAATAATATTGAAAAAGGAAGA
GTATGAGTATTCAACATTTCCGTGTCGCCCTTATTCCCTTTTTTGCGGCATTTTGCCTTCCTGTTTTTGC
TCACCCAGAAACGCTGGTGAAAGTAAAAGATGCTGAAGATCAGTTGGGTGCACGAGTGGGTTACATCGAA
CTGGATCTCAACAGCGGTAAGATCCTTGAGAGTTTTCGCCCCGAAGAACGTTTTCCAATGATGAGCACTT
TTAAAGTTCTGCTATGTGGCGCGGTATTATCCCGTATTGACGCCGGGCAAGAGCAACTCGGTCGCCGCAT
ACACTATTCTCAGAATGACTTGGTTGAGTACTCACCAGTCACAGAAAAGCATCTTACGGATGGCATGACA
GTAAGAGAATTATGCAGTGCTGCCATAACCATGAGTGATAACACTGCGGCCAACTTACTTCTGACAACGA
TCGGAGGACCGAAGGAGCTAACCGCTTTTTTGCACAACATGGGGGATCATGTAACTCGCCTTGATCGTTG
GGAACCGGAGCTGAATGAAGCCATACCAAACGACGAGCGTGACACCACGATGCCTGTAGCAATGGCAACA
ACGTTGCGCAAACTATTAACTGGCGAACTACTTACTCTAGCTTCCCGGCAACAATTAATAGACTGGATGG
AGGCGGATAAAGTTGCAGGACCACTTCTGCGCTCGGCCCTTCCGGCTGGCTGGTTTATTGCTGATAAATC
TGGAGCCGGTGAGCGTGGGTCTCGCGGTATCATTGCAGCACTGGGGCCAGATGGTAAGCCCTCCCGTATC
GTAGTTATCTACACGACGGGGAGTCAGGCAACTATGGATGAACGAAATAGACAGATCGCTGAGATAGGTG
CCTCACTGATTAAGCATTGGTAACTGTCAGACCAAGTTTACTCATATATACTTTAGATTGATTTAAAACT
TCATTTTTAATTTAAAAGGATCTAGGTGAAGATCCTTTTTGATAATCTCATGACCAAAATCCCTTAACGT
GAGTTTTCGTTCCACTGAGCGTCAGACCCCGTAGAAAAGATCAAAGGATCTTCTTGAGATCCTTTTTTTC
TGCGCGTAATCTGCTGCTTGCAAACAAAAAAACCACCGCTACCAGCGGTGGTTTGTTTGCCGGATCAAGA
GCTACCAACTCTTTTTCCGAAGGTAACTGGCTTCAGCAGAGCGCAGATACCAAATACTGTTCTTCTAGTG
TAGCCGTAGTTAGGCCACCACTTCAAGAACTCTGTAGCACCGCCTACATACCTCGCTCTGCTAATCCTGT
TACCAGTGGCTGCTGCCAGTGGCGATAAGTCGTGTCTTACCGGGTTGGACTCAAGACGATAGTTACCGGA
TAAGGCGCAGCGGTCGGGCTGAACGGGGGGTTCGTGCACACAGCCCAGCTTGGAGCGAACGACCTACACC
GAACTGAGATACCTACAGCGTGAGCTATGAGAAAGCGCCACGCTTCCCGAAGGGAGAAAGGCGGACAGGT
ATCCGGTAAGCGGCAGGGTCGGAACAGGAGAGCGCACGAGGGAGCTTCCAGGGGGAAACGCCTGGTATCT
TTATAGTCCTGTCGGGTTTCGCCACCTCTGACTTGAGCGTCGATTTTTGTGATGCTCGTCAGGGGGGCGG
AGCCTATGGAAAAACGCCAGCAACGCGGCCTTTTTACGGTTCCTGGCCTTTTGCTGGCCTTTTGCTCACA
TGTTCTTTCCTGCGTTATCCCCTGATTCTGTGGATAACCGTATTACCGCCTTTGAGTGAGCTGATACCGC
TCGCCGCAGCCGAACGACCGAGCGCAGCGAGTCAGTGAGCGAGGAAGCGGAAGAGCGCCCAATACGCAAA
CCGCCTCTCCCCGCGCGTTGGCCGATTCATTAATGCAGCTGGCACGACAGGTTTCCCGACTGGAAAGCGG
GCAGTGAGCGCAACGCAATTAATGTGAGTTAGCTCACTCATTAGGCACCCCAGGCTTTACACTTTATGCT
TCCGGCTCGTATGTTGTGTGGAATTGTGAGCGGATAACAATTTCACACAGGAAACAGCT
Features (pLannotate 1.2.2; 14 found; start..end, strand, type, name):
     23..40      +  promoter       SP6 promoter (fragment): promoter for bacteriophage SP6 RNA polymerase
     45..79      -  misc_feature   MCS (fragment): pUC18/19 multiple cloning site
    117..848     -  CDS            pcn3: PCNA3_SACS2 - Also known as pcnA-1. Experimental evidence at protein level: Swiss-Prot protein existence level 1. One of the sliding clamp subunits that acts as a moving platform for DNA processing. Responsible for tethering the catalytic subunit of DNA polymerase to DNA during high-speed replication. DNA polymerase I, DNA ligase and the flap endonuclease may be constitutively associated with the PCNA heterotrimer forming a scanning complex able to couple DNA synthesis and Okazaki fragment maturation. Heterotrimer stimulates the Holliday junction resolvase Hjc. From Saccharolobus solfataricus
    922..948     -  misc_feature   MCS (fragment): pUC18/19 multiple cloning site
    945..1102    +  CDS            lacZα (fragment): LacZα fragment of β-galactosidase; lacZ fragment
   1107..1206    -  misc_feature   bom (fragment): basis of mobility region from pBR322
   1308..1343    -  CDS            rop (fragment): Rop protein, which maintains plasmids at low copy number; rop
   1438..1542    +  promoter       AmpR promoter: bla
   1543..2403    +  CDS            AmpR: β-lactamase; bla; confers resistance to ampicillin, carbenicillin, and related antibiotics
   2574..3162    +  rep_origin     ori: high-copy-number ColE1/pMB1/pBR322/pUC origin of replication
   3345..3437    +  CDS            lacI (fragment): lac repressor; lacI; The lac repressor binds to the lac operator to inhibit transcription in E. coli. This inhibition can be relieved by adding lactose or isopropyl-β-D-thiogalactopyranoside (IPTG).
   3450..3471    +  protein_bind   CAP binding site: CAP binding activates transcription in the presence of cAMP. E. coli catabolite activator protein
   3486..3516    +  promoter       lac promoter: promoter for the E. coli lac operon
   3524..3540    +  protein_bind   lac operator: The lac repressor binds to the lac operator to inhibit transcription in E. coli. This inhibition can be relieved by adding lactose or isopropyl-β-D-thiogalactopyranoside (IPTG). lac repressor encoded by lacI
