[The description below was written by a language model from this plasmid's Addgene catalogue record and pLannotate feature annotations shown in this document.]
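Description:
pMD-SsoPCNA3 is a small bacterial cloning plasmid of about 3.5 kb, built on the pMD20 backbone, a pUC-type vector. It carries the coding sequence for PCNA3 (SSO0405) from the thermophilic archaeon Sulfolobus (Saccharolobus) solfataricus P2. The record lists the insert species as both synthetic and S. solfataricus, which suggests that the roughly 770 bp fragment may have been made by gene synthesis. The plasmid replicates in E. coli from a high-copy ColE1/pUC origin and is selected with ampicillin through a β-lactamase gene driven by its own promoter. Short remnants of bom, rop and lacI detected in the annotation are backbone leftovers rather than functional elements.

The PCNA3 open reading frame sits within the pUC18/19-style multiple cloning site, interrupting the lacZα region. Upstream of this site lie the CAP binding site, lac promoter and lac operator, followed by an SP6 promoter fragment. The catalogue lists SP6 and lac as the promoters, but the feature table places the coding sequence on the opposite strand to both. The insert therefore appears to be stored in antisense orientation relative to them and is unlikely to be expressed from this plasmid. No tags or fusion partners are annotated.

PCNA3 is one of three sliding-clamp subunits that assemble into a heterotrimeric ring in S. solfataricus. This ring acts as a platform for DNA polymerase, DNA ligase and flap endonuclease during replication and Okazaki fragment maturation. In keeping with its designation as a cloning vector, the construct serves mainly as a sequence-verified source of the gene, for example as a template for subcloning into expression vectors. The associated work concerns archaeal PCNA heterotrimer assembly.
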