Addgene plasmid #107078: pMD-SsoPCNA3
Purpose: S. solfataricus PCNA3
Depositing lab: Teruyuki Nagamune. Depositing organization: The University of Tokyo. Publication: Three proliferating cell nuclear antigen homologues from Metallosphaera sedula form a head-to-tail heterotrimer. Iwata F, Hirakawa H, Nagamune T. Sci Rep. 2016 May 27;6:26588. doi: 10.1038/srep26588. PubMed 27228945.
Backbone
  Vector backbone: pMD20
  Backbone manufacturer: Takara Bio
  Backbone size w/o insert (bp): 2700
  Total vector size (bp): 3500
  Vector type: Cloning vector
Growth in bacteria
  Bacterial resistance: Ampicillin, 100 μg/mL
  Growth temperature: 37°C
  Growth strain: DH5alpha
  Copy number: High Copy
Gene/Insert
  Gene/Insert name: S. solfataricus PCNA3 (alt names: ssoPCNA3; SSO0405)
  Species: Synthetic; Sulfolobus solfataricus P2
  Insert size (bp): 770
  GenBank ID: WP_009988781
  Promoter: SP6, lac
  Cloning method: Unknown
  Sequencing primers: 5′ SP6; 3′ M13 (-40)
Terms and licenses: Academic/Nonprofit Terms; Industry Terms: Not Available to Industry
How to cite: pMD-SsoPCNA3 was a gift from Teruyuki Nagamune (Addgene plasmid # 107078 ; http://n2t.net/addgene:107078 ; RRID:Addgene_107078)
